Addgene plasmid #114187: pcDNA-Flag1-3HABeta2-mEos2
Purpose: studying clustering of Beta2 receptors by superresolution microscopy (PALM)
Depositing lab: Aleksandra Radenovic. Depositing organization: Swiss Federal Institute of Technology (EPFL). Publication: Identification of clustering artifacts in photoactivated localization microscopy. Annibale P, Vanni S, Scarselli M, Rothlisberger U, Radenovic A. Nat Methods. 2011 Jun 12;8(7):527-8. doi: 10.1038/nmeth.1627. PubMed 21666669.
Backbone
  Vector backbone: pcDNA3.1
  Backbone manufacturer: Invitrogen
  Backbone size w/o insert (bp): 5424
  Modifications to backbone: mEOS2 has been fused at the C term of 3HA beta2 into pcDNA3.1 vector
  Vector type: Mammalian Expression
  Selectable markers: Neomycin (select with G418)
Growth in bacteria
  Bacterial resistance: Ampicillin, 100 μg/mL
  Growth temperature: 37°C
  Growth strain: DH5alpha
  Copy number: Unknown
Gene/Insert
  Gene/Insert name: Adrenergic receptor beta 2 (alt names: Beta2; ADRB2)
  Species: H. sapiens (human)
  Insert size (bp): 1326
  Entrez Gene: ADRB2 (a.k.a. ADRB2R, ADRBR, ARB2, B2AR, BAR, BETA2AR)
  Promoter: CMV
  Tag / fusion protein: FLAG (N terminal on backbone); 3HA (N terminal on insert); mEOS2 (C terminal on insert)
  Cloning method: Restriction Enzyme; 5′ cloning site unknown (unknown if destroyed); 3′ cloning site unknown (unknown if destroyed)
  Sequencing primers: 5′ unknown
Terms and licenses: Academic/Nonprofit Terms; Industry Terms: Not Available to Industry
How to cite: pcDNA-Flag1-3HABeta2-mEos2 was a gift from Aleksandra Radenovic (Addgene plasmid # 114187 ; http://n2t.net/addgene:114187 ; RRID:Addgene_114187)
