[The description below was written by a language model from this plasmid's Addgene catalogue record and pLannotate feature annotations shown in this document.]
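Description:
pcDNA-Flag1-3HABeta2-mEos2 is a mammalian expression plasmid built on the pcDNA3.1 backbone that encodes the human beta-2 adrenergic receptor (ADRB2) fused to the photoconvertible fluorescent protein mEos2. The sequenced construct is about 7.4 kb. In bacteria it is maintained through a high-copy ColE1/pUC-type origin and selected with ampicillin via the β-lactamase gene. An f1 origin is also present, which allows single-stranded DNA production. For mammalian cells, an SV40 early promoter drives a neomycin phosphotransferase cassette ending in an SV40 polyadenylation signal, permitting G418 selection of stable transfectants.

The expression cassette uses the CMV immediate-early enhancer and promoter and terminates at the bovine growth hormone poly(A) signal. A T7 promoter lies upstream of the open reading frame and a reverse-oriented SP6 promoter lies downstream, as is usual in this vector family. The coding region begins with a FLAG epitope, annotated only as a partial match to a 3xFLAG element and so consistent with the single FLAG the name suggests. Three HA epitopes follow, then the ADRB2 coding sequence, then mEos2 at the receptor's C terminus. The N-terminal tags therefore sit at the extracellular end of this G protein-coupled receptor, where they can serve for antibody detection, while mEos2 sits on the cytoplasmic tail. mEos2 is a monomeric protein that switches from green to red emission on illumination, allowing individual molecules to be localised one at a time. According to the record, the plasmid is intended for studying clustering of beta-2 receptors by photoactivated localization microscopy (PALM). The cloning sites used to assemble the fusion are not recorded.
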