Features (pLannotate 1.2.2; 26 found; start..end, strand, type, name):
    207..586     +  enhancer       CMV enhancer: human cytomegalovirus immediate early enhancer
    587..790     +  promoter       CMV promoter: human cytomegalovirus (CMV) immediate early promoter
    786..819     +  LTR            5' LTR (truncated) (fragment): truncated 5' long terminal repeat (LTR) from HIV-1
    835..853     +  promoter       T7 promoter: promoter for bacteriophage T7 RNA polymerase
    875..899     +  CDS            3xFLAG (fragment): three tandem FLAG® epitope tags
    921..937     +  CDS            3xHA (fragment): three tandem HA epitope tags
    948..964     +  CDS            3xHA (fragment): three tandem HA epitope tags
    975..1001    +  CDS            3xHA (fragment): three tandem HA epitope tags
   1005..2240    +  CDS            ADRB2: ADRB2_HUMAN - Also known as ADRB2R, B2AR. Experimental evidence at protein level: Swiss-Prot protein existence level 1. Beta-adrenergic receptors mediate the catecholamine-induced activation of adenylate cyclase through the action of G proteins. The beta-2-adrenergic receptor binds epinephrine with an approximately 30- fold greater affinity than it does norepinephrine. From Homo sapiens (Human).
   2256..2936    +  CDS            mEos2: monomeric variant of green-to-red photoswitchable fluorescent protein EosFP (McKinney et al., 2009)
   2946..2964    -  promoter       SP6 promoter: promoter for bacteriophage SP6 RNA polymerase
   2990..3214    +  polyA_signal   bGH poly(A) signal: bovine growth hormone polyadenylation signal
   3218..3239    +  promoter       SV40 promoter (fragment): SV40 enhancer and early promoter
   3260..3688    +  rep_origin     f1 ori (sequence partly withheld): f1 bacteriophage origin of replication; arrow indicates direction of (+) strand synthesis
   3702..4031    +  promoter       SV40 promoter: SV40 enhancer and early promoter
   4098..4889    +  CDS            neo: KKA2_KLEPN - Also known as kan, nptII. Experimental evidence at protein level: Swiss-Prot protein existence level 1. Resistance to kanamycin, neomycin, paromomycin, ribostamycin, butirosin and gentamicin B. From Klebsiella pneumoniae.
   4913..5071    +  CDS            ble (fragment): BLE_KLEPN - Experimental evidence at protein level: Swiss-Prot protein existence level 1. Binding protein with a strong affinity to the bleomycin family of antibiotics. Binds to CL990; an antimitotic-antibiotic compound. From Klebsiella pneumoniae.
   5066..5187    +  polyA_signal   SV40 poly(A) signal: SV40 polyadenylation signal
   5260..5276    -  protein_bind   lac operator: The lac repressor binds to the lac operator to inhibit transcription in E. coli. This inhibition can be relieved by adding lactose or isopropyl-β-D-thiogalactopyranoside (IPTG). lac repressor encoded by lacI
   5284..5314    -  promoter       lac promoter: promoter for the E. coli lac operon
   5329..5350    -  protein_bind   CAP binding site: CAP binding activates transcription in the presence of cAMP. E. coli catabolite activator protein
   5363..5455    -  CDS            lacI (fragment): lac repressor; lacI; The lac repressor binds to the lac operator to inhibit transcription in E. coli. This inhibition can be relieved by adding lactose or isopropyl-β-D-thiogalactopyranoside (IPTG).
   5638..6226    -  rep_origin     ori: high-copy-number ColE1/pMB1/pBR322/pUC origin of replication
   6397..7257    -  CDS            AmpR: β-lactamase; bla; confers resistance to ampicillin, carbenicillin, and related antibiotics
   7258..7362    -  promoter       AmpR promoter: bla
   7421..52      -  misc_feature   bom (fragment) (across the origin): basis of mobility region from pBR322
>Addgene plasmid #114187 | pcDNA-Flag1-3HABeta2-mEos2 | addgene full sequence | sequence record 224260 | Addgene NGS Result
ATGGTGCACTCTCAGTACAATCTGCTCTGATGCCGCATAGTTAAGCCAGTATCTGCTCCCTGCTTGTGTG
TTGGAGGTCGCTGAGTAGTGCGCGAGCAAAATTTAAGCTACAACAAGGCAAGGCTTGACCGACAATTGCA
TGAAGAATCTGCTTAGGGTTAGGCGTTTTGCGCTGCTTCGCGATGTACGGGCCAGATATACGCGTTGACA
TTGATTATTGACTAGTTATTAATAGTAATCAATTACGGGGTCATTAGTTCATAGCCCATATATGGAGTTC
CGCGTTACATAACTTACGGTAAATGGCCCGCCTGGCTGACCGCCCAACGACCCCCGCCCATTGACGTCAA
TAATGACGTATGTTCCCATAGTAACGCCAATAGGGACTTTCCATTGACGTCAATGGGTGGAGTATTTACG
GTAAACTGCCCACTTGGCAGTACATCAAGTGTATCATATGCCAAGTACGCCCCCTATTGACGTCAATGAC
GGTAAATGGCCCGCCTGGCATTATGCCCAGTACATGACCTTATGGGACTTTCCTACTTGGCAGTACATCT
ACGTATTAGTCATCGCTATTACCATGGTGATGCGGTTTTGGCAGTACATCAATGGGCGTGGATAGCGGTT
TGACTCACGGGGATTTCCAAGTCTCCACCCCATTGACGTCAATGGGAGTTTGTTTTGGCACCAAAATCAA
CGGGACTTTCCAAAATGTCGTAACAACTCCGCCCCATTGACGCAAATGGGCGGTAGGCGTGTACGGTGGG
AGGTCTATATAAGCAGAGCTCTCTGGCTAACTAGAGAACCCACTGCTTACTGGCTTATCGAAATTAATAC
GACTCACTATAGGGAGACCCAAGCTTGGTACCATGGACTACAAAGACGATGACGATAAAGAATTCCTTGG
TACCACCATGTACCCATACGATGTTCCAGATTACGCTTACCCATACGATGTTCCAGATTACGCTTACCCA
TACGATGTTCCAGATTACGCTGATGGGCAACCCGGGAACGGCAGCGCCTTCTTGCTGGCACCCAATAGAA
GCCATGCGCCGGACCACGACGTCACGCAGCAAAGGGACGAGGTGTGGGTGGTGGGCATGGGCATCGTCAT
GTCTCTCATCGTCCTGGCCATCGTGTTTGGCAATGTGCTGGTCATCACAGCCATTGCCAAGTTCGAGCGT
CTGCAGACGGTCACCAACTACTTCATCACTTCACTGGCCTGTGCTGATCTGGTCATGGGCCTGGCAGTGG
TGCCCTTTGGGGCCGCCCATATTCTTATGAAAATGTGGACTTTTGGCAACTTCTGGTGCGAGTTTTGGAC
TTCCATTGATGTGCTGTGCGTCACGGCCAGCATTGAGACCCTGTGCGTGATCGCAGTGGATCGCTACTTT
GCCATTACTTCACCTTTCAAGTACCAGAGCCTGCTGACCAAGAATAAGGCCCGGGTGATCATTCTGATGG
TGTGGATTGTGTCAGGCCTTACCTCCTTCTTGCCCATTCAGATGCACTGGTACCGGGCCACCCACCAGGA
AGCCATCAACTGCTATGCCAATGAGACCTGCTGTGACTTCTTCACGAACCAAGCCTATGCCATTGCCTCT
TCCATCGTGTCCTTCTACGTTCCCCTGGTGATCATGGTCTTCGTCTACTCCAGGGTCTTTCAGGAGGCCA
AAAGGCAGCTCCAGAAGATTGACAAATCTGAGGGCCGCTTCCATGTCCAGAACCTTAGCCAGGTGGAGCA
GGATGGGCGGACGGGGCATGGACTCCGCAGATCTTCCAAGTTCTGCTTGAAGGAGCACAAAGCCCTCAAG
ACGTTAGGCATCATCATGGGCACTTTCACCCTCTGCTGGCTGCCCTTCTTCATCGTTAACATTGTGCATG
TGATCCAGGATAACCTCATCCGTAAGGAAGTTTACATCCTCCTAAATTGGATAGGCTATGTCAATTCTGG
TTTCAATCCCCTTATCTACTGCCGGAGCCCAGATTTCAGGATTGCCTTCCAGGAGCTTCTGTGCCTGCGC
AGGTCTTCTTTGAAGGCCTATGGGAATGGCTACTCCAGCAACGGCAACACAGGGGAGCAGAGTGGATATC
ACGTGGAACAGGAGAAAGAAAATAAACTGCTGTGTGAAGACCTCCCAGGCACGGAAGACTTTGTGGGCCA
TCAAGGTACTGTGCCTAGCGATAACATTGATTCACAAGGGAGGAATTGTAGTACAAATGACTCACTGCTG
AAGCGGCCGCTCGAGATGAGTGCGATTAAGCCAGACATGAAGATCAAACTCCGTATGGAAGGCAACGTAA
ACGGGCACCACTTTGTGATCGACGGAGATGGTACAGGCAAGCCTTTTGAGGGAAAACAGAGTATGGATCT
TGAAGTCAAAGAGGGCGGACCTCTGCCTTTTGCCTTTGATATCCTGACCACTGCATTCCATTACGGCAAC
AGGGTATTCGCCAAATATCCAGACAACATACAAGACTATTTTAAGCAGTCGTTTCCTAAGGGGTATTCGT
GGGAACGAAGCTTGACTTTCGAAGACGGGGGCATTTGCATTGCCAGAAACGACATAACAATGGAAGGGGA
CACTTTCTATAATAAAGTTCGATTTTATGGTACCAACTTTCCCGCCAATGGTCCAGTTATGCAGAAGAAG
ACGCTGAAATGGGAGCCCTCCACTGAGAAAATGTATGTGCGTGATGGAGTGCTGACGGGTGATATTCATA
TGGCTTTGTTGCTTGAAGGAAATGCCCATTACCGATGTGACTTCAGAACTACTTACAAAGCTAAGGAGAA
GGGTGTCAAGTTACCAGGCTACCACTTTGTGGACCACTGCATTGAGATTTTAAGCCATGACAAAGATTAC
AACAAGGTTAAGCTGTATGAGCATGCTGTTGCTCATTCTGGATTGCCTGACAATGCCAGACGATAAGGGC
CCTATTCTATAGTGTCACCTAAATGCTAGAGCTCGCTGATCAGCCTCGACTGTGCCTTCTAGTTGCCAGC
CATCTGTTGTTTGCCCCTCCCCCGTGCCTTCCTTGACCCTGGAAGGTGCCACTCCCACTGTCCTTTCCTA
ATAAAATGAGGAAATTGCATCGCATTGTCTGAGTAGGTGTCATTCTATTCTGGGGGGTGGGGTGGGGCAG
GACAGCAAGGGGGAGGATTGGGAAGACAATAGCAGGCATGCTGGGGATGCGGTGGGCTCTATGGCTTCTG
AGGCGGAAAGAACCAGCTGGGGCTCTAGGGGGTATCCCC
[124 nt withheld, positions 3260-3383]
C
[91 nt withheld, positions 3385-3475]
A
[49 nt withheld, positions 3477-3525]
CCTTTGACGTTGGAGTCCACGTTCTTT
[37 nt withheld, positions 3553-3589]
ACCCTATCTCGGTCTATTCTTTTGATTTATAAGGGATTTTGCCGATTTCGGCCTATTGGTTAAAAAATGA
GCTGATTTAACAAAAATTTAACGCGAATTAATTCTGTGGAATGTGTGTCAGTTAGGGTGTGGAAAGTCCC
CAGGCTCCCCAGCAGGCAGAAGTATGCAAAGCATGCATCTCAATTAGTCAGCAACCAGGTGTGGAAAGTC
CCCAGGCTCCCCAGCAGGCAGAAGTATGCAAAGCATGCATCTCAATTAGTCAGCAACCATAGTCCCGCCC
CTAACTCCGCCCATCCCGCCCCTAACTCCGCCCAGTTCCGCCCATTCTCCGCCCCATGGCTGACTAATTT
TTTTTATTTATGCAGAGGCCGAGGCCGCCTCTGCCTCTGAGCTATTCCAGAAGTAGTGAGGAGGCTTTTT
TGGAGGCCTAGGCTTTTGCAAAAAGCTCCCGGGAGCTTGTATATCCATTTTCGGATCTGATCAAGAGACA
GGATGAGGATCGTTTCGCATGATTGAACAAGATGGATTGCACGCAGGTTCTCCGGCCGCTTGGGTGGAGA
GGCTATTCGGCTATGACTGGGCACAACAGACAATCGGCTGCTCTGATGCCGCCGTGTTCCGGCTGTCAGC
GCAGGGGCGCCCGGTTCTTTTTGTCAAGACCGACCTGTCCGGTGCCCTGAATGAACTGCAGGACGAGGCA
GCGCGGCTATCGTGGCTGGCCACGACGGGCGTTCCTTGCGCAGCTGTGCTCGACGTTGTCACTGAAGCGG
GAAGGGACTGGCTGCTATTGGGCGAAGTGCCGGGGCAGGATCTCCTGTCATCTCACCTTGCTCCTGCCGA
GAAAGTATCCATCATGGCTGATGCAATGCGGCGGCTGCATACGCTTGATCCGGCTACCTGCCCATTCGAC
CACCAAGCGAAACATCGCATCGAGCGAGCACGTACTCGGATGGAAGCCGGTCTTGTCGATCAGGATGATC
TGGACGAAGAGCATCAGGGGCTCGCGCCAGCCGAACTGTTCGCCAGGCTCAAGGCGCGCATGCCCGACGG
CGAGGATCTCGTCGTGACCCATGGCGATGCCTGCTTGCCGAATATCATGGTGGAAAATGGCCGCTTTTCT
GGATTCATCGACTGTGGCCGGCTGGGTGTGGCGGACCGCTATCAGGACATAGCGTTGGCTACCCGTGATA
TTGCTGAAGAGCTTGGCGGCGAATGGGCTGACCGCTTCCTCGTGCTTTACGGTATCGCCGCTCCCGATTC
GCAGCGCATCGCCTTCTATCGCCTTCTTGACGAGTTCTTCTGAGCGGGACTCTGGGGTTCGAAATGACCG
ACCAAGCGACGCCCAACCTGCCATCACGAGATTTCGATTCCACCGCCGCCTTCTATGAAAGGTTGGGCTT
CGGAATCGTTTTCCGGGACGCCGGCTGGATGATCCTCCAGCGCGGGGATCTCATGCTGGAGTTCTTCGCC
CACCCCAACTTGTTTATTGCAGCTTATAATGGTTACAAATAAAGCAATAGCATCACAAATTTCACAAATA
AAGCATTTTTTTCACTGCATTCTAGTTGTGGTTTGTCCAAACTCATCAATGTATCTTATCATGTCTGTAT
ACCGTCGACCTCTAGCTAGAGCTTGGCGTAATCATGGTCATAGCTGTTTCCTGTGTGAAATTGTTATCCG
CTCACAATTCCACACAACATACGAGCCGGAAGCATAAAGTGTAAAGCCTGGGGTGCCTAATGAGTGAGCT
AACTCACATTAATTGCGTTGCGCTCACTGCCCGCTTTCCAGTCGGGAAACCTGTCGTGCCAGCTGCATTA
ATGAATCGGCCAACGCGCGGGGAGAGGCGGTTTGCGTATTGGGCGCTCTTCCGCTTCCTCGCTCACTGAC
TCGCTGCGCTCGGTCGTTCGGCTGCGGCGAGCGGTATCAGCTCACTCAAAGGCGGTAATACGGTTATCCA
CAGAATCAGGGGATAACGCAGGAAAGAACATGTGAGCAAAAGGCCAGCAAAAGGCCAGGAACCGTAAAAA
GGCCGCGTTGCTGGCGTTTTTCCATAGGCTCCGCCCCCCTGACGAGCATCACAAAAATCGACGCTCAAGT
CAGAGGTGGCGAAACCCGACAGGACTATAAAGATACCAGGCGTTTCCCCCTGGAAGCTCCCTCGTGCGCT
CTCCTGTTCCGACCCTGCCGCTTACCGGATACCTGTCCGCCTTTCTCCCTTCGGGAAGCGTGGCGCTTTC
TCATAGCTCACGCTGTAGGTATCTCAGTTCGGTGTAGGTCGTTCGCTCCAAGCTGGGCTGTGTGCACGAA
CCCCCCGTTCAGCCCGACCGCTGCGCCTTATCCGGTAACTATCGTCTTGAGTCCAACCCGGTAAGACACG
ACTTATCGCCACTGGCAGCAGCCACTGGTAACAGGATTAGCAGAGCGAGGTATGTAGGCGGTGCTACAGA
GTTCTTGAAGTGGTGGCCTAACTACGGCTACACTAGAAGAACAGTATTTGGTATCTGCGCTCTGCTGAAG
CCAGTTACCTTCGGAAAAAGAGTTGGTAGCTCTTGATCCGGCAAACAAACCACCGCTGGTAGCGGTGGTT
TTTTTGTTTGCAAGCAGCAGATTACGCGCAGAAAAAAAGGATCTCAAGAAGATCCTTTGATCTTTTCTAC
GGGGTCTGACGCTCAGTGGAACGAAAACTCACGTTAAGGGATTTTGGTCATGAGATTATCAAAAAGGATC
TTCACCTAGATCCTTTTAAATTAAAAATGAAGTTTTAAATCAATCTAAAGTATATATGAGTAAACTTGGT
CTGACAGTTACCAATGCTTAATCAGTGAGGCACCTATCTCAGCGATCTGTCTATTTCGTTCATCCATAGT
TGCCTGACTCCCCGTCGTGTAGATAACTACGATACGGGAGGGCTTACCATCTGGCCCCAGTGCTGCAATG
ATACCGCGAGACCCACGCTCACCGGCTCCAGATTTATCAGCAATAAACCAGCCAGCCGGAAGGGCCGAGC
GCAGAAGTGGTCCTGCAACTTTATCCGCCTCCATCCAGTCTATTAATTGTTGCCGGGAAGCTAGAGTAAG
TAGTTCGCCAGTTAATAGTTTGCGCAACGTTGTTGCCATTGCTACAGGCATCGTGGTGTCACGCTCGTCG
TTTGGTATGGCTTCATTCAGCTCCGGTTCCCAACGATCAAGGCGAGTTACATGATCCCCCATGTTGTGCA
AAAAAGCGGTTAGCTCCTTCGGTCCTCCGATCGTTGTCAGAAGTAAGTTGGCCGCAGTGTTATCACTCAT
GGTTATGGCAGCACTGCATAATTCTCTTACTGTCATGCCATCCGTAAGATGCTTTTCTGTGACTGGTGAG
TACTCAACCAAGTCATTCTGAGAATAGTGTATGCGGCGACCGAGTTGCTCTTGCCCGGCGTCAATACGGG
ATAATACCGCGCCACATAGCAGAACTTTAAAAGTGCTCATCATTGGAAAACGTTCTTCGGGGCGAAAACT
CTCAAGGATCTTACCGCTGTTGAGATCCAGTTCGATGTAACCCACTCGTGCACCCAACTGATCTTCAGCA
TCTTTTACTTTCACCAGCGTTTCTGGGTGAGCAAAAACAGGAAGGCAAAATGCCGCAAAAAAGGGAATAA
GGGCGACACGGAAATGTTGAATACTCATACTCTTCCTTTTTCAATATTATTGAAGCATTTATCAGGGTTA
TTGTCTCATGAGCGGATACATATTTGAATGTATTTAGAAAAATAAACAAATAGGGGTTCCGCGCACATTT
CCCCGAAAAGTGCCACCTGACGTCGACGGATCGGGAGATCTCCCGATCCCCT
